Addgene plasmid #124694: EGFP-miSFIT-6-C,16-C
Purpose: Tuning expression of EGFP
Depositing lab: Tudor Fulga. Depositing organization: University of Oxford. Publication: Precise tuning of gene expression levels in mammalian cells. Michaels YS, Barnkob MB, Barbosa H, Baeumler TA, Thompson MK, Andre V, Colin-York H, Fritzsche M, Gileadi U, Sheppard HM, Knapp DJHF, Milne TA, Cerundolo V, Fulga TA. Nat Commun. 2019 Feb 18;10(1):818. doi: 10.1038/s41467-019-08777-y. PubMed 30778069.
Backbone
  Vector backbone: AB.pCCL.sin.cPPT.GFP.miR-17-3p.sensor.PGK.dNGFR.WPRE
  Backbone manufacturer: Addgene: 85866
  Vector type: Mammalian Expression
Growth in bacteria
  Bacterial resistance: Ampicillin, 100 μg/mL
  Growth temperature: 37°C
  Growth strain: NEB Stable
  Copy number: Unknown
Gene/Insert
  Gene/Insert name: EGFP
  Promoter: minimal CMV
  Cloning method: Restriction Enzyme; 5′ cloning site Unknown (unknown if destroyed)
Terms and licenses: Academic/Nonprofit Terms; Industry Terms: Not Available to Industry
Depositor comments: Bi-directional expression vector driving EGFP under control of a miR-17 MRE with NGFR as an internal control
How to cite: EGFP-miSFIT-6-C,16-C was a gift from Tudor Fulga (Addgene plasmid # 124694 ; http://n2t.net/addgene:124694 ; RRID:Addgene_124694)
