[The description below was written by a language model from this plasmid's Addgene catalogue record and pLannotate feature annotations shown in this document.]
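Description:
EGFP-miSFIT-6-C,16-C is a 9.3 kb third-generation, self-inactivating HIV-1 lentiviral transfer plasmid, catalogued as a mammalian expression vector and built on the pCCL.sin.cPPT bidirectional miR-17 sensor backbone. It is maintained in E. coli through a high-copy ColE1/pUC origin with ampicillin selection (AmpR). An f1 origin, an SV40 origin and lacZα/lac promoter remnants are carried over from the parental cloning vector. The viral portion has a chimeric CMV enhancer/promoter fused to a truncated 5' LTR, followed by the Ψ packaging signal with a partial gag, the RRE and the cPPT/CTS. It ends in a ΔU3 3' LTR with a downstream SV40 poly(A) signal. These elements allow Rev-dependent packaging of the genome when helper functions are supplied in trans, and the integrated provirus lacks LTR promoter activity.

The payload is a bidirectional cassette. The human PGK promoter drives a truncated NGFR fragment (the dNGFR named in the backbone) followed by WPRE, in the same orientation as the viral genome. A minimal CMV promoter placed back to back with the PGK promoter drives EGFP in the opposite direction, and this transcript ends at its own SV40 poly(A) signal. According to the depositor, EGFP is controlled by a miR-17 microRNA response element, with NGFR serving as an internal control for normalising EGFP output. The response element is not annotated in the feature table; it presumably lies in the short region between EGFP and its poly(A) signal. The name suggests a variant with C substitutions at positions 6 and 16 of the element, though the record does not state this. The stated purpose is tuning EGFP expression levels in mammalian cells.
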