Features (pLannotate 1.2.2; 35 found; start..end, strand, type, name):
      1..589     -  rep_origin     ori: high-copy-number ColE1/pMB1/pBR322/pUC origin of replication
    760..1620    -  CDS            AmpR: β-lactamase; bla; confers resistance to ampicillin, carbenicillin, and related antibiotics
   1621..1725    -  promoter       AmpR promoter: bla
   1778..2206    -  rep_origin     f1 ori (sequence partly withheld): f1 bacteriophage origin of replication; arrow indicates direction of (+) strand synthesis
   2211..2366    -  CDS            lacZα (fragment): LacZα fragment of β-galactosidase; lacZ fragment
   2374..2392    +  promoter       T7 promoter: promoter for bacteriophage T7 RNA polymerase
   2413..2548    -  rep_origin     SV40 ori: SV40 origin of replication
   2588..2709    -  polyA_signal   SV40 poly(A) signal: SV40 polyadenylation signal
   2781..3014    -  LTR            3' LTR (ΔU3): self-inactivating 3' long terminal repeat (LTR) from HIV-1
   3016..3084    -  CDS            nef (fragment): NEF_HV1Z2 - Experimental evidence at protein level: Swiss-Prot protein existence level 1. Extracellular Nef protein targets CD4(+) T-lymphocytes for apoptosis by interacting with CXCR4 surface receptors. From Human immunodeficiency virus type 1 group M subtype D (isolate Z2/CDC-Z34) (HIV-1).
   3101..3689    -  misc_feature   WPRE: woodchuck hepatitis virus posttranscriptional regulatory element
   3703..3721    -  misc_feature   MCS (fragment): pUC18/19 multiple cloning site
   3724..4551    -  CDS            NGFR (fragment): TNR16_HUMAN - Also known as TNFRSF16. Experimental evidence at protein level: Swiss-Prot protein existence level 1. Low affinity receptor which can bind to NGF, BDNF, NTF3, and NTF4. Forms a heterodimeric receptor with SORCS2 that binds the precursor forms of NGF, BDNF and NTF3 with high affinity, and has much lower affinity for mature NGF and BDNF (PubMed:24908487). Plays an important role in differentiation and survival of specific neuronal populations during development (By similarity). Can mediate cell survival as well as cell death of neural cells. Plays a role in the inactivation of RHOA
   4666..4690    -  misc_feature   MCS (fragment): pBluescript multiple cloning site
   4693..5203    -  promoter       hPGK promoter: human phosphoglycerate kinase 1 promoter
   5206..5229    +  misc_feature   MCS (fragment): pBluescript multiple cloning site
   5231..5269    +  promoter       minimal CMV promoter: human cytomegalovirus (CMV) immediate early promoter
   5367..6086    +  CDS            EGFP: the original enhanced GFP (Yang et al., 1996) mammalian codon-optimized
   6174..6193    +  misc_feature   MCS (fragment): pBluescript multiple cloning site
   6221..6355    -  polyA_signal   SV40 poly(A) signal: SV40 polyadenylation signal
   6378..6462    -  CDS            large T antigen (fragment): large T antigen from SV40 (simian virus 40)
   6492..6609    -  misc_feature   cPPT/CTS: central polypurine tract and central termination sequence of HIV-1
   6628..6728    -  CDS            Rev (fragment): human immunodeficiency virus 1 (HIV-1) Rev protein; rev; enhances nuclear export of unspliced and incompletely spliced viral mRNAs
   7105..7338    -  misc_feature   RRE: The Rev response element (RRE) of HIV-1 allows for Rev-dependent mRNA export from the nucleus to the cytoplasm.
   7484..7847    -  CDS            HIV-1 gag (fragment): gag protein from human immunodeficiency virus 1; gag
   7831..7956    -  misc_feature   HIV-1 Ψ: packaging signal of human immunodeficiency virus type 1
   8003..8183    -  LTR            5' LTR (truncated): truncated 5' long terminal repeat (LTR) from HIV-1
   8198..8401    -  promoter       CMV promoter: human cytomegalovirus (CMV) immediate early promoter
   8402..8781    -  enhancer       CMV enhancer: human cytomegalovirus immediate early enhancer
   8882..8900    -  promoter       T3 promoter: promoter for bacteriophage T3 RNA polymerase
   8945..8961    -  protein_bind   lac operator: The lac repressor binds to the lac operator to inhibit transcription in E. coli. This inhibition can be relieved by adding lactose or isopropyl-β-D-thiogalactopyranoside (IPTG). lac repressor encoded by lacI
   8969..8999    -  promoter       lac promoter: promoter for the E. coli lac operon
   9014..9035    -  protein_bind   CAP binding site: CAP binding activates transcription in the presence of cAMP. E. coli catabolite activator protein
   9048..9140    -  CDS            lacI (fragment): lac repressor; lacI; The lac repressor binds to the lac operator to inhibit transcription in E. coli. This inhibition can be relieved by adding lactose or isopropyl-β-D-thiogalactopyranoside (IPTG).
   9142..9275    -  rep_origin     RSF ori (fragment): Plasmids containing the RSF 1030 origin of replication can be propagated in E. coli cells that contain additional plasmids with compatible origins.
>Addgene plasmid #124694 | EGFP-miSFIT-6-C,16-C | addgene full sequence | sequence record 243858 | Addgene NGS Result
TTTCCATAGGCTCCGCCCCCCTGACGAGCATCACAAAAATCGACGCTCAAGTCAGAGGTGGCGAAACCCG
ACAGGACTATAAAGATACCAGGCGTTTCCCCCTGGAAGCTCCCTCGTGCGCTCTCCTGTTCCGACCCTGC
CGCTTACCGGATACCTGTCCGCCTTTCTCCCTTCGGGAAGCGTGGCGCTTTCTCATAGCTCACGCTGTAG
GTATCTCAGTTCGGTGTAGGTCGTTCGCTCCAAGCTGGGCTGTGTGCACGAACCCCCCGTTCAGCCCGAC
CGCTGCGCCTTATCCGGTAACTATCGTCTTGAGTCCAACCCGGTAAGACACGACTTATCGCCACTGGCAG
CAGCCACTGGTAACAGGATTAGCAGAGCGAGGTATGTAGGCGGTGCTACAGAGTTCTTGAAGTGGTGGCC
TAACTACGGCTACACTAGAAGAACAGTATTTGGTATCTGCGCTCTGCTGAAGCCAGTTACCTTCGGAAAA
AGAGTTGGTAGCTCTTGATCCGGCAAACAAACCACCGCTGGTAGCGGTGGTTTTTTTGTTTGCAAGCAGC
AGATTACGCGCAGAAAAAAAGGATCTCAAGAAGATCCTTTGATCTTTTCTACGGGGTCTGACGCTCAGTG
GAACGAAAACTCACGTTAAGGGATTTTGGTCATGAGATTATCAAAAAGGATCTTCACCTAGATCCTTTTA
AATTAAAAATGAAGTTTTAAATCAATCTAAAGTATATATGAGTAAACTTGGTCTGACAGTTACCAATGCT
TAATCAGTGAGGCACCTATCTCAGCGATCTGTCTATTTCGTTCATCCATAGTTGCCTGACTCCCCGTCGT
GTAGATAACTACGATACGGGAGGGCTTACCATCTGGCCCCAGTGCTGCAATGATACCGCGAGACCCACGC
TCACCGGCTCCAGATTTATCAGCAATAAACCAGCCAGCCGGAAGGGCCGAGCGCAGAAGTGGTCCTGCAA
CTTTATCCGCCTCCATCCAGTCTATTAATTGTTGCCGGGAAGCTAGAGTAAGTAGTTCGCCAGTTAATAG
TTTGCGCAACGTTGTTGCCATTGCTACAGGCATCGTGGTGTCACGCTCGTCGTTTGGTATGGCTTCATTC
AGCTCCGGTTCCCAACGATCAAGGCGAGTTACATGATCCCCCATGTTGTGCAAAAAAGCGGTTAGCTCCT
TCGGTCCTCCGATCGTTGTCAGAAGTAAGTTGGCCGCAGTGTTATCACTCATGGTTATGGCAGCACTGCA
TAATTCTCTTACTGTCATGCCATCCGTAAGATGCTTTTCTGTGACTGGTGAGTACTCAACCAAGTCATTC
TGAGAATAGTGTATGCGGCGACCGAGTTGCTCTTGCCCGGCGTCAATACGGGATAATACCGCGCCACATA
GCAGAACTTTAAAAGTGCTCATCATTGGAAAACGTTCTTCGGGGCGAAAACTCTCAAGGATCTTACCGCT
GTTGAGATCCAGTTCGATGTAACCCACTCGTGCACCCAACTGATCTTCAGCATCTTTTACTTTCACCAGC
GTTTCTGGGTGAGCAAAAACAGGAAGGCAAAATGCCGCAAAAAAGGGAATAAGGGCGACACGGAAATGTT
GAATACTCATACTCTTCCTTTTTCAATATTATTGAAGCATTTATCAGGGTTATTGTCTCATGAGCGGATA
CATATTTGAATGTATTTAGAAAAATAAACAAATAGGGGTTCCGCGCACATTTCCCCGAAAAGTGCCACCT
AAATTGTAAGCGTTAATATTTTGTTAAAATTCGCGTTAAATTTTTGTTAAATCAGCTCATTTTTTAACCA
ATAGGCCGAAATCGGCAAAATCCCTTATAAATCAAAAGAATAGACCGAGATAGGGT
[37 nt withheld, positions 1877-1913]
AAAGAACGTGGACTCCAACGTCAAAGG
[49 nt withheld, positions 1941-1989]
T
[91 nt withheld, positions 1991-2081]
G
[124 nt withheld, positions 2083-2206]
CCCATTCGCCATTCAGGCTGCGCAACTGTTGGGAAGGGCGATCGGTGCGGGCCTCTTCGCTATTACGCCA
GCTGGCGAAAGGGGGATGTGCTGCAAGGCGATTAAGTTGGGTAACGCCAGGGTTTTCCCAGTCACGACGT
TGTAAAACGACGGCCAGTGAGCGCGCGTAATACGACTCACTATAGGGCGAATTGGGTACGTCCCTAGGCC
TCCAAAAAAGCCTCCTCACTACTTCTGGAATAGCTCAGAGGCCGAGGCGGCCTCGGCCTCTGCATAAATA
AAAAAAATTAGTCAGCCATGGGGCGGAGAATGGGCGGAACTGGGCGGAGTTAGGGGCGGGATGGGCGGAG
TTAGGGGCGGGATAGCTAGAGCCAGACATGATAAGATACATTGATGAGTTTGGACAAACCACAACTAGAA
TGCAGTGAAAAAAATGCTTTATTTGTGAAATTTGTGATGCTATTGCTTTATTTGTAACCATTATAAGCTG
CAATAAACAAGTTCCTCTCACTCTCTGATATTCATTTCTTTGCAAGTTATAAATACTGAATAATAAGATG
ACATGAACTACTACTGCTAGAGATTTTCCACACTGACTAAAAGGGTCTGAGGGATCTCTAGTTACCAGAG
TCACACAACAGACGGGCACACACTACTTGAAGCACTCAAGGCAAGCTTTATTGAGGCTTAAGCAGTGGGT
TCCCTAGTTAGCCAGAGAGCTCCCAGGCTCAGATCTGGTCTAACCAGAGAGACCCAGTACAAGCAAAAAG
CAGATCTTGTCTTCGTTGGGAGTGAATTAGCCCTTCCAGTCCCCCCTTTTCTTTTAAAAAGTGGCTAAGA
TCTACAGCTGCCTTGTAAGTCATTGGTCTTAAAGGTACCGAGCTCGAATTCCAGGCGGGGAGGCGGCCCA
AAGGGAGATCCGACTCGTCTGAGGGCGAAGGCGAAGACGCGGAAGAGGCCGCAGAGCCGGCAGCAGGCCG
CGGGAAGGAAGGTCCGCTGGATTGAGGGCCGAAGGGACGTAGCAGAAGGACGTCCCGCGCAGAATCCAGG
TGGCAACACAGGCGAGCAGCCATGGAAAGGACGTCAGCTTCCCCGACAACACCACGGAATTGTCAGTGCC
CAACAGCCGAGCCCCTGTCCAGCAGCGGGCAAGGCAGGCGGCGATGAGTTCCGCCGTGGCAATAGGGAGG
GGGAAAGCGAAAGTCCCGGAAAGGAGCTGACAGGTGGTGGCAATGCCCCAACCAGTGGGGGTTGCGTCAG
CAAACACAGTGCACACCACGCCACGTTGCCTGACAACGGGCCACAACTCCTCATAAAGAGACAGCAACCA
GGATTTATACAAGGAGGAGAAAATGAAAGCCATACGGGAAGCAATAGCATGATACAAAGGCATTAAAGCA
GCGTATCCACATAGCGTAAAAGGAGCAACATAGTTAAGAATACCAGTCAATCTTTCACAAATTTTGTAAT
CCAGAGGTTGATTGTCGACTCTAGACTCGACTCTAGAGGATCCCCCTGTTCCACCTCTTGAAGGCTATGT
AGGCCACAAGGCCCACAACCACAGCAGCCAGGATGGAGCAATAGACAGGGATGAGGTTGTCGGTGGTGCC
TCGGGTCACCACGGGCTGGGAGCTGCCCATCACTGTGGTCACCACACCTGCCACCGTGCTGGCTATGAGG
TCTTGTTCTGGAGGTGCCTCAGGCTCCTGGGTGCTGGGGGCTGTGCTGTCCGAGCCCTCTGGGGGTGTGG
ACCGTGTAATCCAACGGCCAGGGATCTCCTCGCACTCGGCGTCGGCCCAGCGTGTGCACTCGCGGAGCTG
GCGCTCGGTGTCCTCGCACACGGTGCAGGGCAGGCACGGGTCCACGTGGTTGGCCTCGTCGGAATACGTG
CCGTCGGGGCACTCCTCGCACACGGTGTTCTGCTTGTCCTGGCAGGAGAACACGAGGCCCGAGCCCGCCT
CGCACACGCGGCACGCCTCGCAGCGCCCAGTCGTCTCATCCTGGTAGTAGCCGTAGGCGCAGCGGCACAC
GGCGTCGTCGGCCTCCACGCACGGCGCCGACATGCTCTGGAGCCCCACGCACTCGGTGCACGGCTTGCAC
GGCTCGGTCGCGCTCACCACGTCGGAGAACGTCACGCTGTCCAGGCAGGGCTCACACACGGTCTGGTTGG
CTCCACAAGGCTGGGCCACACCCTCGCCCAGGTTGCAGGCTTTGCAGCACTCACCGCTGTGTGTGTACAG
GCCTGTGGGGCATGCCTCCTTGGCACCTCCAAGGGACACCCCCAGAAGCAGCAACAGCAGCAGGCGCGGC
CCGTCCATGGCGCGGCCGGTGGCACCTGCCCCCATCGCCCGCCTCCCGCGGCAGCGCTCGACTTCCAGCT
CGGTCCGCTTTGCGGACTGATGGGGCTGCGCTGCGCTGCGCTCCAGCGCCCCCCCTGCCCGCCGGAGCTG
GCCGCGGCCCGAATTCCTGCAGCCCGGGGGATCCCCCTGGGGAGAGAGGTCGGTGATTCGGTCAACGAGG
GAGCCGACTGCCGACGTGCGCTCCGGAGGCTTGCAGAATGCGGAACACCGCGCGGGCAGGAACAGGGCCC
ACACTACCGCCCCACACCCCGCCTCCCGCACCGCCCCTTCCCGGCCGCTGCTCTCGGCGCGCCCTGCTGA
GCAGCCGCTATTGGCCACAGCCCATCGCGGTCGGCGCGCTGCCATTGCTCCCTGGCGCTGTCCGTCTGCG
AGGGTACTAGTGAGACGTGCGGCTTCCGTTTGTCACGTCCGGCACGCCGCGAACCGCAAGGAACCTTCCC
GACTTAGGGGCGGAGCAGGAAGCGTCGCCGGGGGGCCCACAAGGGTAGCGGCGAAGATCCGGGTGACGCT
GCGAACGGACGTGAAGAATGTGCGAGACCCAGGGTCGGCGCCGCTGCGTTTCCCGGAACCACGCCCAGAG
CAGCCGCGTCCCTGCGCAAACCCAGGGCTGCCTTGGAAAAGGCGCAACCCCAACCCCGTGGAATTCGATA
TCAAGCTTCTCGAGGGTAGGCGTGTACGGTGGGAGGCCTATATAAGCAGAGCTCGTTTAGTGAACCGTCA
GATCGCCTGGAGACGCCATCCACGCTGTTTTGACCTCCATAGAAGACACCGGGACCGATCCAGCCTCCGC
GGAATTCACCATGGTGAGCAAGGGCGAGGAGCTGTTCACCGGGGTGGTGCCCATCCTGGTCGAGCTGGAC
GGCGACGTAAACGGCCACAAGTTCAGCGTGTCCGGCGAGGGCGAGGGCGATGCCACCTACGGCAAGCTGA
CCCTGAAGTTCATCTGCACCACCGGCAAGCTGCCCGTGCCCTGGCCCACCCTCGTGACCACCCTGACCTA
CGGCGTGCAGTGCTTCAGCCGCTACCCCGACCACATGAAGCAGCACGACTTCTTCAAGTCCGCCATGCCC
GAAGGCTACGTCCAGGAGCGCACCATCTTCTTCAAGGACGACGGCAACTACAAGACCCGCGCCGAGGTGA
AGTTCGAGGGCGACACCCTGGTGAACCGCATCGAGCTGAAGGGCATCGACTTCAAGGAGGACGGCAACAT
CCTGGGGCACAAGCTGGAGTACAACTACAACAGCCACAACGTCTATATCATGGCCGACAAGCAGAAGAAC
GGCATCAAGGTGAACTTCAAGATCCGCCACAACATCGAGGACGGCAGCGTGCAGCTCGCCGACCACTACC
AGCAGAACACCCCCATCGGCGACGGCCCCGTGCTGCTGCCCGACAACCACTACCTGAGCACCCAGTCCGC
CCTGAGCAAAGACCCCAACGAGAAGCGCGATCACATGGTCCTGCTGGAGTTCGTGACCGCCGCCGGGATC
ACTCTCGGCATGGACGAGCTGTACAAGTAAAGCGGCCGCGTCGAGAGATGGGGGAGGCTAACTGAGCTAG
CCTACCCGCACTGTAACCACTTTGACCGGTACTAGCTTAGTCATGCACCGGGCTGCAGGAATTCGATGAC
AGGCGCAGCTTCCGAGGGATTTGAGATCCAGACATGATAAGATACATTGATGAGTTTGGACAAACCAAAA
CTAGAATGCAGTGAAAAAAATGCCTTATTTGTGAAATTTGTGATGCTATTGCCTTATTTGTAACCATTAT
AAGCTGCAATAAACAAGTTAACAACAACAATTGCATTCATTTTATGTTTCAGGTTCAGGGGGAGGTGTGG
GAGGTTTTTTAAAGCAAGTAAAACCTCTACAAATGTGGTATGGCTGATTATGATCAGATCTCTCGAGGCT
AGTCTCGTGATCGATAAAATTTTGAATTTTTGTAATTTGTTTTTGTAATTCTTTAGTTTGTATGTCTGTT
GCTATTATGTCTACTATTCTTTCCCCTGCACTGTACCCCCCAATCCCCCCTTTTCTTTTAAAAGTTAACC
GATACCGTCGAGATCCGTTCACTAATCGAATGGATCTGTCTCTGTCTCTCTCTCCACCTTCTTCTTCTAT
TCCTTCGGGCCTGTCGGGTCCCCTCGGGGTTGGGAGGTGGGTCTGAAACGATAATGGTGAATATCCCTGC
CTAACTCTATTCACTATAGAAAGTACAGCAAAAACTATTCTTAAACCTACCAAGCCTCCTACTATCATTA
TGAATAATTTTATATACCACAGCCAATTTGTTATGTTAAACCAATTCCACAAACTTGCCCATTTATCTAA
TTCCAATAATTCTTGTTCATTCTTTTCTTGCTGGTTTTGCGATTCTTCAATTAAGGAGTGTATTAAGCTT
GTGTAATTGTTAATTTCTCTGTCCCACTCCATCCAGGTCGTGTGATTCCAAATCTGTTCCAGAGATTTAT
TACTCCAACTAGCATTCCAAGGCACAGCAGTGGTGCAAATGAGTTTTCCAGAGCAACCCCAAATCCCCAG
GAGCTGTTGATCCTTTAGGTATCTTTCCACAGCCAGGATTCTTGCCTGGAGCTGCTTGATGCCCCAGACT
GTGAGTTGCAACAGATGCTGTTGCGCCTCAATAGCCCTCAGCAAATTGTTCTGCTGCTGCACTATACCAG
ACAATAATTGTCTGGCCTGTACCGTCAGCGTCATTGACGCTGCGCCCATAGTGCTTCCTGCTGCTCCCAA
GAACCCAAGGAACAAAGCTCCTATTCCCACTGCTCTTTTTTCTCTCTGCACCACTCTTCTCTTTGCCTTG
GTGGGTGCTACTCCTAATGGTTCAATTTTTACTACTTTATATTTATATAATTCACTTCTCCAATTGTCCC
TCATATCTCCTCCTCCAGGTCTGAAGATCAGCGGCCGCTTGCTGTGCGGTGGTCTTACTTTTGTTTTGCT
CTTCCTCTATCTTGTCTAAAGCTTCCTTGGTGTCTTTTATCTCTATCCTTTGATGCACACAATAGAGGGT
TGCTACTGTATTATATAATGATCTAAGTTCTTCTGATCCTGTCTGAAGGGATGGTTGTAGCTGTCCCAGT
ATTTGTCTACAGCCTTCTGATGTTTCTAACAGGCCAGGATTAACTGCGAATCGTTCTAGCTCCCTGCTTG
CCCATACTATATGTTTTAATTTATATTTTTTCTTTCCCCCTGGCCTTAACCGAATTTTTTCCCATCGCGA
TCTAATTCTCCCCCGCTTAATACTGACGCTCTCGCACCCATCTCTCTCCTTCTAGCCTCCGCTAGTCAAA
ATTTTTGGCGTACTCACCAGTCGCCGCCCCTCGCCTCTTGCCGTGCGCGCTTCAGCAAGCCGAGTCCTGC
GTCGAGAGAGCTCCTCTGGTTTCCCTTTCGCTTTCAAGTCCCTGTTCGGGCGCCACTGCTAGAGATTTTC
CACACTGACTAAAAGGGTCTGAGGGATCTCTAGTTACCAGAGTCACACAACAGACGGGCACACACTACTT
GAAGCACTCAAGGCAAGCTTTATTGAGGCTTAAGCAGTGGGTTCCCTAGTTAGCCAGAGAGCTCCCAGGC
TCAGATCTGGTCTAACCAGAGAGACCCCGGTTCACTAAACGAGCTCTGCTTATATAGACCTCCCACCGTA
CACGCCTACCGCCCATTTGCGTCAATGGGGCGGAGTTGTTACGACATTTTGGAAAGTCCCGTTGATTTTG
GTGCCAAAACAAACTCCCATTGACGTCAATGGGGTGGAGACTTGGAAATCCCCGTGAGTCAAACCGCTAT
CCACGCCCATTGATGTACTGCCAAAACCGCATCACCATGGTAATAGCGATGACTAATACGTAGATGTACT
GCCAAGTAGGAAAGTCCCATAAGGTCATGTACTGGGCATAATGCCAGGCGGGCCATTTACCGTCATTGAC
GTCAATAGGGGGCGTACTTGGCATATGATACACTTGATGTACTGCCAAGTGGGCAGTTTACCGTAAATAC
TCCACCCATTGACGTCAATGGAAAGTCCCTATTGGCGTTACTATGGGAACATACGTCATTATTGACGTCA
ATGGGCGGGGGTCGTTGGGCGGTCAGCCAGGCGGGCCATTTACCGTAAGTTATGTAACGCGGAACTCCAT
ATATGGGCTATGAACTAATGACCCCGTAATTGATTACTATTAATAACTAGTCAATAATCAATGTCAACAT
GGCGGTAATGTTGGACATGAGCCAATATAAATGTACATATTATGATATGGATACAACGTATGCAATGGCC
AAGCTTGCAGCTCCAGCTTTTGTTCCCTTTAGTGAGGGTTAATTGCGCGCTTGGCGTAATCATGGTCATA
GCTGTTTCCTGTGTGAAATTGTTATCCGCTCACAATTCCACACAACATACGAGCCGGAAGCATAAAGTGT
AAAGCCTGGGGTGCCTAATGAGTGAGCTAACTCACATTAATTGCGTTGCGCTCACTGCCCGCTTTCCAGT
CGGGAAACCTGTCGTGCCAGCTGCATTAATGAATCGGCCAACGCGCGGGGAGAGGCGGTTTGCGTATTGG
GCGCTCTTCCGCTTCCTCGCTCACTGACTCGCTGCGCTCGGTCGTTCGGCTGCGGCGAGCGGTATCAGCT
CACTCAAAGGCGGTAATACGGTTATCCACAGAATCAGGGGATAACGCAGGAAAGAACATGTGAGCAAAAG
GCCAGCAAAAGGCCAGGAACCGTAAAAAGGCCGCGTTGCTGGCGTT
