>Addgene plasmid #124694 | EGFP-miSFIT-6-C,16-C | depositor partial sequence | sequence record 238181 | miSFIT site
TGGAGACGCCATCCACGCTGTTTTGACCTCCATAGAAGACACCGGGACCGATCCAGCCTCCGCGGAATTC
ACCATGGTGAGCAAGGGCGAGGAGCTGTTCACCGGGGTGGTGCCCATCCTGGTCGAGCTGGACGGCGACG
TAAACGGCCACAAGTTCAGCGTGTCCGGCGAGGGCGAGGGCGATGCCACCTACGGCAAGCTGACCCTGAA
GTTCATCTGCACCACCGGCAAGCTGCCCGTGCCCTGGCCCACCCTCGTGACCACCCTGACCTACGGCGTG
CAGTGCTTCAGCCGCTACCCCGACCACATGAAGCAGCACGACTTCTTCAAGTCCGCCATGCCCGAAGGCT
ACGTCCAGGAGCGCACCATCTTCTTCAAGGACGACGGCAACTACAAGACCCGCGCCGAGGTGAAGTTCGA
GGGCGACACCCTGGTGAACCGCATCGAGCTGAAGGGCATCGACTTCAAGGAGGACGGCAACATCCTGGGG
CACAAGCTGGAGTACAACTACAACAGCCACAACGTCTATATCATGGCCGACAAGCAGAAGAACGGCATCA
AGGTGAACTTCAAGATCCGCCACAACATCGAGGACGGCAGCGTGCAGCTCGCCGACCACTACCAGCAGAA
CACCCCCATCGGCGACGGCCCCGTGCTGCTGCCCGACAACCACTACCTGAGCACCCAGTCCGCCCTGAGC
AAAGACCCCAACGAGAAGCGCGATCACATGGTCCTGCTGGAGTTCGTGACCGCCGCCGGGATCACTCTCG
GCATGGACGAGCTGTACAAGTAAAGCGGCCGCGTCGAGAGATGGGGGAGGCTAACTGAGCTAGCCTACCC
GCACTGTAACCACTTTGACCGGTACTAGCTTAGTCATGCACCGGGC
